>Addgene plasmid #248100 | pFastBac-rAPOBEC1-pAG-hADAR2dd | addgene full sequence | sequence record 494328 | Addgene NGS Result
TTCTCTGTCACAGAATGAAAATTTTTCTGTCATCTCTTCGTTATTAATGTTTGTAATTGACTGAATATCA
ACGCTTATTTGCAGCCTGAATGGCGAATGGG
[124 nt withheld, positions 102-225]
C
[91 nt withheld, positions 227-317]
A
[49 nt withheld, positions 319-367]
CCTTTGACGTTGGAGTCCACGTTCTT
[37 nt withheld, positions 394-430]
ACCCTATCTCGGTCTATTCTTTTGATTTATAAGGGATTTTGCCGATTTCGGCCTATTGGTTAAAAAATGA
GCTGATTTAACAAAAATTTAACGCGAATTTTAACAAAATATTAACGCTTACAATTTAGGTGGCACTTTTC
GGGGAAATGTGCGCGGAACCCCTATTTGTTTATTTTTCTAAATACATTCAAATATGTATCCGCTCATGAG
ACAATAACCCTGATAAATGCTTCAATAATATTGAAAAAGGAAGAGTATGAGTATTCAACATTTCCGTGTC
GCCCTTATTCCCTTTTTTGCGGCATTTTGCCTTCCTGTTTTTGCTCACCCAGAAACGCTGGTGAAAGTAA
AAGATGCTGAAGATCAGTTGGGTGCACGAGTGGGTTACATCGAACTGGATCTCAACAGCGGTAAGATCCT
TGAGAGTTTTCGCCCCGAAGAACGTTTTCCAATGATGAGCACTTTTAAAGTTCTGCTATGTGGCGCGGTA
TTATCCCGTATTGACGCCGGGCAAGAGCAACTCGGTCGCCGCATACACTATTCTCAGAATGACTTGGTTG
AGTACTCACCAGTCACAGAAAAGCATCTTACGGATGGCATGACAGTAAGAGAATTATGCAGTGCTGCCAT
AACCATGAGTGATAACACTGCGGCCAACTTACTTCTGACAACGATCGGAGGACCGAAGGAGCTAACCGCT
TTTTTGCACAACATGGGGGATCATGTAACTCGCCTTGATCGTTGGGAACCGGAGCTGAATGAAGCCATAC
CAAACGACGAGCGTGACACCACGATGCCTGTAGCAATGGCAACAACGTTGCGCAAACTATTAACTGGCGA
ACTACTTACTCTAGCTTCCCGGCAACAATTAATAGACTGGATGGAGGCGGATAAAGTTGCAGGACCACTT
CTGCGCTCGGCCCTTCCGGCTGGCTGGTTTATTGCTGATAAATCTGGAGCCGGTGAGCGTGGGTCTCGCG
GTATCATTGCAGCACTGGGGCCAGATGGTAAGCCCTCCCGTATCGTAGTTATCTACACGACGGGGAGTCA
GGCAACTATGGATGAACGAAATAGACAGATCGCTGAGATAGGTGCCTCACTGATTAAGCATTGGTAACTG
TCAGACCAAGTTTACTCATATATACTTTAGATTGATTTAAAACTTCATTTTTAATTTAAAAGGATCTAGG
TGAAGATCCTTTTTGATAATCTCATGACCAAAATCCCTTAACGTGAGTTTTCGTTCCACTGAGCGTCAGA
CCCCGTAGAAAAGATCAAAGGATCTTCTTGAGATCCTTTTTTTCTGCGCGTAATCTGCTGCTTGCAAACA
AAAAAACCACCGCTACCAGCGGTGGTTTGTTTGCCGGATCAAGAGCTACCAACTCTTTTTCCGAAGGTAA
CTGGCTTCAGCAGAGCGCAGATACCAAATACTGTTCTTCTAGTGTAGCCGTAGTTAGGCCACCACTTCAA
GAACTCTGTAGCACCGCCTACATACCTCGCTCTGCTAATCCTGTTACCAGTGGCTGCTGCCAGTGGCGAT
AAGTCGTGTCTTACCGGGTTGGACTCAAGACGATAGTTACCGGATAAGGCGCAGCGGTCGGGCTGAACGG
GGGGTTCGTGCACACAGCCCAGCTTGGAGCGAACGACCTACACCGAACTGAGATACCTACAGCGTGAGCT
ATGAGAAAGCGCCACGCTTCCCGAAGGGAGAAAGGCGGACAGGTATCCGGTAAGCGGCAGGGTCGGAACA
GGAGAGCGCACGAGGGAGCTTCCAGGGGGAAACGCCTGGTATCTTTATAGTCCTGTCGGGTTTCGCCACC
TCTGACTTGAGCGTCGATTTTTGTGATGCTCGTCAGGGGGGCGGAGCCTATGGAAAAACGCCAGCAACGC
GGCCTTTTTACGGTTCCTGGCCTTTTGCTGGCCTTTTGCTCACATGTTCTTTCCTGCGTTATCCCCTGAT
TCTGTGGATAACCGTATTACCGCCTTTGAGTGAGCTGATACCGCTCGCCGCAGCCGAACGACCGAGCGCA
GCGAGTCAGTGAGCGAGGAAGCGGAAGAGCGCCTGATGCGGTATTTTCTCCTTACGCATCTGTGCGGTAT
TTCACACCGCATAGACCAGCCGCGTAACCTGGCAAAATCGGTTACGGTTGAGTAATAAATGGATGCCCTG
CGTAAGCGGGTGTGGGCGGACAATAAAGTCTTAAACTGAACAAAATAGATCTAAACTATGACAATAAAGT
CTTAAACTAGACAGAATAGTTGTAAACTGAAATCAGTCCAGTTATGCTGTGAAAAAGCATACTGGACTTT
TGTTATGGCTAAAGCAAACTCTTCATTTTCTGAAGTGCAAATTGCCCGTCGTATTAAAGAGGGGCGTGGC
CAAGGGCATGGTAAAGACTATATTCGCGGCGTTGTGACAATTTACCGAACAACTCCGCGGCCGGGAAGCC
GATCTCGGCTTGAACGAATTGTTAGGTGGCGGTACTTGGGTCGATATCAAAGTGCATCACTTCTTCCCGT
ATGCCCAACTTTGTATAGAGAGCCACTGCGGGATCGTCACCGTAATCTGCTTGCACGTAGATCACATAAG
CACCAAGCGCGTTGGCCTCATGCTTGAGGAGATTGATGAGCGCGGTGGCAATGCCCTGCCTCCGGTGCTC
GCCGGAGACTGCGAGATCATAGATATAGATCTCACTACGCGGCTGCTCAAACTTGGGCAGAACGTAAGCC
GCGAGAGCGCCAACAACCGCTTCTTGGTCGAAGGCAGCAAGCGCGATGAATGTCTTACTACGGAGCAAGT
TCCCGAGGTAATCGGAGTCCGGCTGATGTTGGGAGTAGGTGGCTACGTCTCCGAACTCACGACCGAAAAG
ATCAAGAGCAGCCCGCATGGATTTGACTTGGTCAGGGCCGAGCCTACATGTGCGAATGATGCCCATACTT
GAGCCACCTAACTTTGTTTTAGGGCGACTGCCCTGCTGCGTAACATCGTTGCTGCTGCGTAACATCGTTG
CTGCTCCATAACATCAAACATCGACCCACGGCGTAACGCGCTTGCTGCTTGGATGCCCGAGGCATAGACT
GTACAAAAAAACAGTCATAACAAGCCATGAAAACCGCCACTGCGCCGTTACCACCGCTGCGTTCGGTCAA
GGTTCTGGACCAGTTGCGTGAGCGCATACGCTACTTGCATTACAGTTTACGAACCGAACAGGCTTATGTC
AACTGGGTTCGTGCCTTCATCCGTTTCCACGGTGTGCGTCACCCGGCAACCTTGGGCAGCAGCGAAGTCG
AGGCATTTCTGTCCTGGCTGGCGAACGAGCGCAAGGTTTCGGTCTCCACGCATCGTCAGGCATTGGCGGC
CTTGCTGTTCTTCTACGGCAAGGTGCTGTGCACGGATCTGCCCTTGCTTCAGGAGATCGGTAGACCTCGG
CCGTCGCGGCGCTTGCCGGTGGTGCTGACCCCGGATGAAGTGGTTCGCATCCTCGGTTTTCTGGAAGGCG
AGCATCGTTTGTTCGCCCAGGACTCTAGCTATAGTTCTAGTGGTTGGCTACGTACCCGTAGTGGCTATGG
CAGGGCTTGCCGCCCCGACGTTGGCTGCGAGCCCTGGGCCTTCACCCGAACTTGGGGGTTGGGGTGGGGA
AAAGGAAGAAACGCGGGCGTATTGGTCCCAATGGGGTCTCGGTGGGGTATCGACAGAGTGCCAGCCCTGG
GACCGAACCCCGCGTTTATGAACAAACGACCCAACACCCGTGCGTTTTATTCTGTCTTTTTATTGCCGTC
ATAGCGCGGGTTCCTTCCGGTATTGTCTCCTTCCGTGTTTCAGTTAGCCTCCCCCATCTCCCGGTACCGC
ATGCTATGCATCAGCTGCTAGCACCATGGCTCGAGATCCCGGGTGATCAAGTCTTCGTCGAGTGATTGTA
AATAAAATGTAATTTACAGTATAGTATTTTAATTAATATACAAATGATTTGATAATAATTCTTATTTAAC
TATAATATATTGTGTTGGGTTGAATTAAAGGTCCGTATACTCCGGAATATTAATAGATCATGGAGATAAT
TAAAATGATAACCATCTCGCAAATAAATAAGTATTTTACTGTTTTCGTAACAGTTTTGTAATAAAAAAAC
CTATAAATATTCCGGATTATTCATACCGTCCCACCATCGGGCGCGGATCTGCCACCATGTCAGCTTGGTC
TCACCCTCAGTTCGAGAAGGGCGGTGGATCTGGAGGTGGTAGCGGAGGCTCTGCCTGGAGCCACCCACAG
TTCGAGAAGATCGATACGACCGAAAACCTGTATTTTCAGGGATCCATCACCATGAGCTCAGAGACTGGCC
CAGTGGCTGTGGACCCCACATTGAGACGGCGGATCGAGCCCCATGAGTTTGAGGTATTCTTCGATCCGAG
AGAGCTCCGCAAGGAGACCTGCCTGCTTTACGAAATTAATTGGGGGGGCCGGCACTCCATTTGGCGACAT
ACATCACAGAACACTAACAAGCACGTCGAAGTCAACTTCATCGAGAAGTTCACGACAGAAAGATATTTCT
GTCCGAACACAAGGTGCAGCATTACCTGGTTTCTCAGCTGGAGCCCATGCGGCGAATGTAGTAGGGCCAT
CACTGAATTCCTGTCAAGGTATCCCCACGTCACTCTGTTTATTTACATCGCAAGGCTGTACCACCACGCT
GACCCCCGCAATCGACAAGGCCTGCGGGATTTGATCTCTTCAGGTGTGACTATCCAAATTATGACTGAGC
AGGAGTCAGGATACTGCTGGAGAAACTTTGTGAATTATAGCCCGAGTAATGAAGCCCACTGGCCTAGGTA
TCCCCATCTGTGGGTACGACTGTACGTTCTTGAACTGTACTGCATCATACTGGGCCTGCCTCCTTGTCTC
AACATTCTGAGAAGGAAGCAGCCACAGCTGACATTCTTTACCATCGCTCTTCAGTCTTGTCATTACCAGC
GACTGCCCCCACACATTCTCTGGGCCACCGGGTTGAAAGCTAGCAGCGGCAGCGAGACTCCCGGGACCTC
AGAGTCCGCCACACCCGAAAGTCATATGACCATGATCACCCCCTCCCTGAAGGACGACCCCTCCCAGTCC
GCCAACCTGCTGTCCGAGGCCAAGAAGCTGAACGAGTCCCAGGCCCCCAAGGCCGACAACAAGTTCAACA
AGGAGCAGCAGAACGCCTTCTACGAGATCCTGCACCTGCCCAACCTGAACGAGGAGCAGCGCAACGGCTT
CATCCAGTCCCTGAAGGACGACCCTAGCCAGAGCGCCAACCTGCTGGCCGAGGCCAAGAAGCTGAACGAC
GCCCAGGCCCCCAAGGCCGACAACAAGTTCAACAAGGAGCAGCAGAACGCCTTCTACGAGATCCTGCACC
TGCCTAACCTGACCGAGGAGCAGCGGAACGGCTTCATCCAGAGCCTGAAGGACGACCCCAGCGTGTCCAA
GGAGATCCTGGCCGAGGCCAAGAAGCTGAACGACGCCCAGGCCCCTAAGGGCGGCGGCGGCTCCACCACC
TACAAGCTGGTGATCAACGGGAAGACCCTGAAGGGCGAGACCACCACCGAGGCCGTGGACGCCGAGACCG
CCGAGAGACACTTCAAGCAGTACGCCAACGACAACGGGGTGGACGGCGAGTGGACCTACGACGACGCCAC
CAAGACCTTCACCGTGACCGAGAAGCCCGAGGTGATCGACGCCTCCGAGCTGACCCCCGCCGTGGACGAC
GACAAGGAGTTCACTAGTAGCGGCAGCGAGACTCCCGGGACCTCAGAGTCCGCCACACCCGAAAGTTTGC
ACTTGGATCAGACGCCATCTCGCCAGCCTATTCCCAGTGAGGGTCTTCAGCTGCATTTACCGCAGGTTTT
AGCTGACGCTGTCTCACGCCTGGTCCTGGGTAAGTTTGGTGACCTGACCGACAACTTCTCCTCCCCTCAC
GCTCGCAGAAAAGTGCTGGCTGGAGTCGTCATGACAACAGGCACAGATGTTAAAGATGCCAAGGTGATAA
GTGTTTCTACAGGAACAAAATGTATTAATGGTGAATACATGAGTGATCGTGGCCTTGCATTAAATGACTG
CCATGCAGAAATAATATCTCGGAGATCCTTGCTCAGATTTCTTTATACACAACTTGAGCTTTACTTAAAT
AACAAAGATGATCAAAAAAGATCCATCTTTCAGAAATCAGAGCGAGGGGGGTTTAGGCTGAAGGAGAATG
TCCAGTTTCATCTGTACATCAGCACCTCTCCCTGTGGAGATGCCAGAATCTTCTCACCACATGAGCCAAT
CCTGGAAGAACCAGCAGATAGACACCCAAATCGTAAAGCAAGAGGACAGCTACGGACCAAAATAGAGTCT
GGTCAGGGGACGATTCCAGTGCGCTCCAATGCGAGCATCCAAACGTGGGACGGGGTGCTGCAAGGGGAGC
GGCTGCTCACCATGTCCTGCAGTGACAAGATTGCACGCTGGAACGTGGTGGGCATCCAGGGATCCCTGCT
CAGCATTTTCGTGGAGCCCATTTACTTCTCGAGCATCATCCTGGGCAGCCTTTACCACGGGGACCACCTT
TCCAGGGCCATGTACCAGCGGATCTCCAACATAGAGGACCTGCCACCTCTCTACACCCTCAACAAGCCTT
TGCTCAGTGGCATCAGCAATGCAGAAGCACGGCAGCCAGGGAAGGCCCCCAACTTCAGTGTCAACTGGAC
GGTAGGCGACTCCGCTATTGAGGTCATCAACGCCACGACTGGGAAGGATGAGCTGGGCCGCGCGTCCCGC
CTGTGTAAGCACGCGTTGTACTGTCGCTGGATGCGTGTGCACGGCAAGGTTCCCTCCCACTTACTACGCT
CCAAGATTACCAAACCCAACGTGTACCATGAGTCCAAGCTGGCGGCAAAGGAGTACCAGGCCGCCAAGGC
GCGTCTGTTCACAGCCTTCATCAAGGCGGGGCTGGGGGCCTGGGTGGAGAAGCCCACCGAGCAGGACCAG
TTCTCACTCACGCCCGGCGGTAGCGGTAGCAAGCTTCATCATCACCATCACCATTAAGAATTCAAAGGCC
TACGTCGACGAGCTCACTAGTCGCGGCCGCTTTCGAATCTAGAGCCTGCAGTCTCGACAAGCTTGTCGAG
AAGTACTAGAGGATCATAATCAGCCATACCACATTTGTAGAGGTTTTACTTGCTTTAAAAAACCTCCCAC
ACCTCCCCCTGAACCTGAAACATAAAATGAATGCAATTGTTGTTGTTAACTTGTTTATTGCAGCTTATAA
TGGTTACAAATAAAGCAATAGCATCACAAATTTCACAAATAAAGCATTTTTTTCACTGCATTCTAGTTGT
GGTTTGTCCAAACTCATCAATGTATCTTATCATGTCTGGATCTGATCACTGCTTGAGCCTAGGAGATCCG
AACCAGATAAGTGAAATCTAGTTCCAAACTATTTTGTCATTTTTAATTTTCGTATTAGCTTACGACGCTA
CACCCAGTTCCCATCTATTTTGTCACTCTTCCCTAAATAATCCTTAAAAACTCCATTTCCACCCCTCCCA
GTTCCCAACTATTTTGTCCGCCCACAGCGGGGCATTTTTCTTCCTGTTATGTTTTTAATCAAACATCCTG
CCAACTCCATGTGACAAACCGTCATCTTCGGCTACTTT
Features (pLannotate 1.2.2; 22 found; start..end, strand, type, name):
     81..97      +  CDS            lacZα (fragment): LacZα fragment of β-galactosidase; lacZ fragment
    102..556     +  rep_origin     f1 ori (sequence partly withheld): f1 bacteriophage origin of replication; arrow indicates direction of (+) strand synthesis
    582..686     +  promoter       AmpR promoter: bla
    687..1547    +  CDS            AmpR: β-lactamase; bla; confers resistance to ampicillin, carbenicillin, and related antibiotics
   1718..2306    +  rep_origin     ori: high-copy-number ColE1/pMB1/pBR322/pUC origin of replication
   2492..2543    -  misc_feature   bom (fragment): basis of mobility region from pBR322
   2611..2835    -  mobile_element Tn7R: mini-Tn7 element (right end of the Tn7 transposon) Tn7
   2902..3435    -  CDS            GmR: gentamycin acetyltransferase; aacC1; confers resistance to gentamycin
   3624..3652    -  promoter       Pc promoter: intI1 (promoter lies within the coding sequence); class 1 integron promoter
   3630..3989    -  CDS            YPR2_ECOLX (fragment): Protein predicted: Swiss-Prot protein existence level 4. From Escherichia coli.
   4160..4208    -  polyA_signal   HSV TK poly(A) signal: herpes simplex virus thymidine kinase polyadenylation signal (Cole and Stacy, 1985)
   4344..4453    -  promoter       p10 promoter: baculovirus promoter for expression in insect cells
   4477..4568    +  promoter       polyhedrin promoter: polh from Autographa californica; promoter for the baculovirus polyhedrin gene
   4722..4741    +  CDS            TEV site (fragment): tobacco etch virus (TEV) protease recognition and cleavage site
   4752..5438    +  CDS            Apobec1: ABEC1_RAT - Experimental evidence at protein level: Swiss-Prot protein existence level 1. Catalytic component of the apolipoprotein B mRNA editing enzyme complex which is responsible for the postranscriptional editing of a CAA codon for Gln to a UAA codon for stop in the APOB mRNA. May also play a role in the epigenetic regulation of gene expression by participating in DNA demethylation. From Rattus norvegicus (Rat).
   5445..5492    +  CDS            ABE(7.10) (fragment): adenine base editor comprising wild-type E. coli TadA fused to the evolved TadA*(7.10) mutant (Gaudelli et al., 2017)
   5514..5930    +  CDS            spa (fragment): SPA_STAAE - Experimental evidence at protein level: Swiss-Prot protein existence level 1. Plays a role in the inhibition of the host innate and adaptive immune responses. Possesses five immunoglobulin-binding domains that capture both the fragment crystallizable region (Fc region) and the Fab region (part of Ig that identifies antigen) of immunoglobulins (By similarity). In turn, Staphylococcus aureus is protected from phagocytic killing via inhibition of Ig Fc region. In addition, the host elicited B-cell response is prevented due to a decrease of antibody-secreting cell proliferation that en
   5910..6164    +  CDS            spg (fragment): SPG1_STRSG - Experimental evidence at protein level: Swiss-Prot protein existence level 1. Binds to the constant Fc region of IgG with high affinity. From Streptococcus sp. group G.
   6213..7445    +  CDS            Adarb1 (fragment): RED1_RAT - Also known as Red1. Experimental evidence at protein level: Swiss-Prot protein existence level 1. Catalyzes the hydrolytic deamination of adenosine to inosine in double-stranded RNA (dsRNA) referred to as A-to-I RNA editing. This may affect gene expression and function in a number of ways that include mRNA translation by changing codons and hence the amino acid sequence of proteins; pre-mRNA splicing by altering splice site recognition sequences; RNA stability by changing sequences involved in nuclease recognition; genetic stability in the case of RNA virus genomes by changing seque
   7582..7665    +  CDS            large T antigen (fragment): large T antigen from SV40 (simian virus 40)
   7688..7822    +  polyA_signal   SV40 poly(A) signal: SV40 polyadenylation signal
   7851..8016    -  mobile_element Tn7L: mini-Tn7 element (left end of the Tn7 transposon) Tn7
