[The description below was written by a language model from this plasmid's Addgene catalogue record and pLannotate feature annotations shown in this document.]
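Description:
pFastBac-rAPOBEC1-pAG-hADAR2dd is a baculovirus donor plasmid built on the pFastBac-Dual backbone for producing a recombinant fusion protein in insect cells. In bacteria it is maintained at high copy through a ColE1/pUC-type origin and selected with ampicillin (AmpR); an f1 origin is also present. The expression region, together with a gentamicin resistance gene, lies between the Tn7R and Tn7L mini-Tn7 ends. In the Bac-to-Bac type system these ends allow site-specific transposition of the cassette into a baculovirus shuttle genome (bacmid), which is then used to generate recombinant virus.

The payload sits downstream of the polyhedrin promoter, a very late baculoviral promoter, and ends at an SV40 polyadenylation signal. It encodes a single three-part fusion. The first part is rat APOBEC1, a cytidine deaminase, recorded as carrying an N-terminal Strep tag and preceded by a partial TEV protease site annotation. A short segment follows that the annotation tool matches to a base-editor construct and that is probably a linker. Next comes a synthetic protein A/G module made from immunoglobulin-binding domains of staphylococcal protein A and streptococcal protein G. The last part is the deaminase domain of ADAR2 (ADARB1), with a C-terminal His tag according to the record. The catalogue lists this domain as human, whereas the automated annotation matched it to the rat orthologue, most likely because the two are closely conserved. The backbone's second, divergent cassette (p10 promoter with an HSV TK polyadenylation signal) shows no annotated insert.

The design suggests that the purified protein is tethered through protein A/G to antibodies bound to a target, bringing both C-to-U and A-to-I RNA editing activities close to it. This fits the associated work on profiling in situ RNA–protein interactions in single cells and tissues.
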