Addgene plasmid #248100: pFastBac-rAPOBEC1-pAG-hADAR2dd
Purpose: Expresses rAPOBEC1-pAG-hADAR2dd in insect cells
Depositing lab: Yangming Wang. Depositing organization: Peking University College of Future Technology. Publication: Co-profiling of in situ RNA-protein interactions and transcriptome in single cells and tissues. Cheng QX, Xie G, Zhang X, Wang J, Ding S, Wu YX, Shi M, Duan FF, Wan ZL, Wei JJ, Xiao J, Wang Y. Nat Methods. 2025 Sep;22(9):1824-1835. doi: 10.1038/s41592-025-02774-4. Epub 2025 Aug 11. PubMed 40784921.
Backbone
  Vector backbone: pFastBac-Dual
  Vector type: Insect Expression
Growth in bacteria
  Bacterial resistance: Ampicillin, 100 μg/mL
  Growth temperature: 37°C
  Growth strain: DH5alpha
  Copy number: High Copy
Gene/Insert 1
  Gene/Insert name: rAPOBEC1
  Species: R. norvegicus (rat)
  Entrez Gene: Apobec1 (a.k.a. REPR, apobec-1)
  Tag / fusion protein: Strep (N terminal on insert)
Gene/Insert 2
  Gene/Insert name: protein A/G
  Species: Synthetic
Gene/Insert 3
  Gene/Insert name: hADAR2dd
  Species: H. sapiens (human)
  Entrez Gene: ADARB1 (a.k.a. ADAR2, DRABA2, DRADA2, NEDHYMS, RED1)
  Tag / fusion protein: His (C terminal on insert)
Terms and licenses: Academic/Nonprofit Terms; Industry Terms: Not Available to Industry
How to cite: pFastBac-rAPOBEC1-pAG-hADAR2dd was a gift from Yangming Wang (Addgene plasmid # 248100 ; http://n2t.net/addgene:248100 ; RRID:Addgene_248100)
